>Addgene plasmid #101206 | pJSC176 - Bacterial expression plasmid for SpCas9 + Q926A variant | addgene full sequence | sequence record 198112 | Addgene NGS Result
TGAGGCCGTTGAGCACCGCCGCCGCAAGGAATGGTGCATGCAAGGAGATGGCGCCCAACAGTCCCCCGGC
CACGGGGCCTGCCACCATACCCACGCCGAAACAAGCGCTCATGAGCCCGAAGTGGCGAGCCCGATCTTCC
CCATCGGTGATGTCGGCGATATAGGCGCCAGCAACCGCACCTGTGGCGCCGGTGATGCCGGCCACGATGC
GTCCGGCGTAGAGGATCGAGATCTCGATCCCGCGAAATTAATACGACTCACTATAGGGAGACCACAACGG
TTTCCCTCTAGTGCCGGCTCCGGAGAGCTCTTTAATTAAGCGGCCGCCCTGCAGGACTCGAGTTCTAGAA
ATAATTTTGTTTAACTTTAAGAAGGAGATATACATATGAAATCTTCTCACCATCACCATCACCATCACCA
TCACCATGGTTCTTCTATGAAAATCGAAGAAGGTAAACTGGTAATCTGGATTAACGGCGATAAAGGCTAT
AACGGTCTCGCTGAAGTCGGTAAGAAATTCGAGAAAGATACCGGAATTAAAGTCACCGTTGAGCATCCGG
ATAAACTGGAAGAGAAATTCCCACAGGTTGCGGCAACTGGCGATGGCCCTGACATTATCTTCTGGGCACA
CGACCGCTTTGGTGGCTACGCTCAATCTGGCCTGTTGGCTGAAATCACCCCGGACAAAGCGTTCCAGGAC
AAGCTGTATCCGTTTACCTGGGATGCCGTACGTTACAACGGCAAGCTGATTGCTTACCCGATCGCTGTTG
AAGCGTTATCGCTGATTTATAACAAAGATCTGCTGCCGAACCCGCCAAAAACCTGGGAAGAGATCCCGGC
GCTGGATAAAGAACTGAAAGCGAAAGGTAAGAGCGCGCTGATGTTCAACCTGCAAGAACCGTACTTCACC
TGGCCGCTGATTGCTGCTGACGGGGGTTATGCGTTCAAGTATGAAAACGGCAAGTACGACATTAAAGACG
TGGGCGTGGATAACGCTGGCGCGAAAGCGGGTCTGACCTTCCTGGTTGACCTGATTAAAAACAAACACAT
GAATGCAGACACCGATTACTCCATCGCAGAAGCTGCCTTTAATAAAGGCGAAACAGCGATGACCATCAAC
GGCCCGTGGGCATGGTCCAACATCGACACCAGCAAAGTGAATTATGGTGTAACGGTACTGCCGACCTTCA
AGGGTCAACCATCCAAACCGTTCGTTGGCGTGCTGAGCGCAGGTATTAACGCCGCCAGTCCGAACAAAGA
GCTGGCAAAAGAGTTCCTCGAAAACTATCTGCTGACTGATGAAGGTCTGGAAGCGGTTAATAAAGACAAA
CCGCTGGGTGCCGTAGCGCTGAAGTCTTACGAGGAAGAGTTGGCGAAAGATCCACGTATTGCCGCCACTA
TGGAAAACGCCCAGAAAGGTGAAATCATGCCGAACATCCCGCAGATGTCCGCTTTCTGGTATGCCGTGCG
TACTGCGGTGATCAACGCCGCCAGCGGTCGTCAGACTGTCGATGAAGCCCTGAAAGACGCGCAGACTAAT
TCGAGCTCGAACAACAACAACAATAACAATAACAACAACCTCGGGATCGAGGAAAACCTGTACTTCCAAT
CCAATGCAATGGATAAGAAATACTCAATAGGCTTAGATATCGGCACAAATAGCGTCGGATGGGCGGTGAT
CACTGATGAATATAAGGTTCCGTCTAAAAAGTTCAAGGTTCTGGGAAATACAGACCGCCACAGTATCAAA
AAAAATCTTATAGGGGCTCTTTTATTTGACAGTGGAGAGACAGCGGAAGCGACTCGTCTCAAACGGACAG
CTCGTAGAAGGTATACACGTCGGAAGAATCGTATTTGTTATCTACAGGAGATTTTTTCAAATGAGATGGC
GAAAGTAGATGATAGTTTCTTTCATCGACTTGAAGAGTCTTTTTTGGTGGAAGAAGACAAGAAGCATGAA
CGTCATCCTATTTTTGGAAATATAGTAGATGAAGTTGCTTATCATGAGAAATATCCAACTATCTATCATC
TGCGAAAAAAATTGGTAGATTCTACTGATAAAGCGGATTTGCGCTTAATCTATTTGGCCTTAGCGCATAT
GATTAAGTTTCGTGGTCATTTTTTGATTGAGGGAGATTTAAATCCTGATAATAGTGATGTGGACAAACTA
TTTATCCAGTTGGTACAAACCTACAATCAATTATTTGAAGAAAACCCTATTAACGCAAGTGGAGTAGATG
CTAAAGCGATTCTTTCTGCACGATTGAGTAAATCAAGACGATTAGAAAATCTCATTGCTCAGCTCCCCGG
TGAGAAGAAAAATGGCTTATTTGGGAATCTCATTGCTTTGTCATTGGGTTTGACCCCTAATTTTAAATCA
AATTTTGATTTGGCAGAAGATGCTAAATTACAGCTTTCAAAAGATACTTACGATGATGATTTAGATAATT
TATTGGCGCAAATTGGAGATCAATATGCTGATTTGTTTTTGGCAGCTAAGAATTTATCAGATGCTATTTT
ACTTTCAGATATCCTAAGAGTAAATACTGAAATAACTAAGGCTCCCCTATCAGCTTCAATGATTAAACGC
TACGATGAACATCATCAAGACTTGACTCTTTTAAAAGCTTTAGTTCGACAACAACTTCCAGAAAAGTATA
AAGAAATCTTTTTTGATCAATCAAAAAACGGATATGCAGGTTATATTGATGGGGGAGCTAGCCAAGAAGA
ATTTTATAAATTTATCAAACCAATTTTAGAAAAAATGGATGGTACTGAGGAATTATTGGTGAAACTAAAT
CGTGAAGATTTGCTGCGCAAGCAACGGACCTTTGACAACGGCTCTATTCCCCATCAAATTCACTTGGGTG
AGCTGCATGCTATTTTGAGAAGACAAGAAGACTTTTATCCATTTTTAAAAGACAATCGTGAGAAGATTGA
AAAAATCTTGACTTTTCGAATTCCTTATTATGTTGGTCCATTGGCGCGTGGCAATAGTCGTTTTGCATGG
ATGACTCGGAAGTCTGAAGAAACAATTACCCCATGGAATTTTGAAGAAGTTGTCGATAAAGGTGCTTCAG
CTCAATCATTTATTGAACGCATGACAAACTTTGATAAAAATCTTCCAAATGAAAAAGTACTACCAAAACA
TAGTTTGCTTTATGAGTATTTTACGGTTTATAACGAATTGACAAAGGTCAAATATGTTACTGAAGGAATG
CGAAAACCAGCATTTCTTTCAGGTGAACAGAAGAAAGCCATTGTTGATTTACTCTTCAAAACAAATCGAA
AAGTAACCGTTAAGCAATTAAAAGAAGATTATTTCAAAAAAATAGAATGTTTTGATAGTGTTGAAATTTC
AGGAGTTGAAGATAGATTTAATGCTTCATTAGGTACCTACCATGATTTGCTAAAAATTATTAAAGATAAA
GATTTTTTGGATAATGAAGAAAATGAAGATATCTTAGAGGATATTGTTTTAACATTGACCTTATTTGAAG
ATAGGGAGATGATTGAGGAAAGACTTAAAACATATGCTCACCTCTTTGATGATAAGGTGATGAAACAGCT
TAAACGTCGCCGTTATACTGGTTGGGGACGTTTGTCTCGAAAATTGATTAATGGTATTAGGGATAAGCAA
TCTGGCAAAACAATATTAGATTTTTTGAAATCAGATGGTTTTGCCAATCGCAATTTTATGCAGCTGATCC
ATGATGATAGTTTGACATTTAAAGAAGACATTCAAAAAGCACAAGTGTCTGGACAAGGCGATAGTTTACA
TGAACATATTGCAAATTTAGCTGGTAGCCCTGCTATTAAAAAAGGTATTTTACAGACTGTAAAAGTTGTT
GATGAATTGGTCAAAGTAATGGGGCGGCATAAGCCAGAAAATATCGTTATTGAAATGGCACGTGAAAATC
AGACAACTCAAAAGGGCCAGAAAAATTCGCGAGAGCGTATGAAACGAATCGAAGAAGGTATCAAAGAATT
AGGAAGTCAGATTCTTAAAGAGCATCCTGTTGAAAATACTCAATTGCAAAATGAAAAGCTCTATCTCTAT
TATCTCCAAAATGGAAGAGACATGTATGTGGACCAAGAATTAGATATTAATCGTTTAAGTGATTATGATG
TCGATCACATTGTTCCACAAAGTTTCCTTAAAGACGATTCAATAGACAATAAGGTCTTAACGCGTTCTGA
TAAAAATCGTGGTAAATCGGATAACGTTCCAAGTGAAGAAGTAGTCAAAAAGATGAAAAACTATTGGAGA
CAACTTCTAAACGCCAAGTTAATCACTCAACGTAAGTTTGATAATTTAACGAAAGCTGAACGTGGAGGTT
TGAGTGAACTTGATAAAGCTGGTTTTATCAAACGCCAATTGGTTGAAACTCGCGCTATCACTAAGCATGT
GGCACAAATTTTGGATAGTCGCATGAATACTAAATACGATGAAAATGATAAACTTATTCGAGAGGTTAAA
GTGATTACCTTAAAATCTAAATTAGTTTCTGACTTCCGAAAAGATTTCCAATTCTATAAAGTACGTGAGA
TTAACAATTACCATCATGCCCATGATGCGTATCTAAATGCCGTCGTTGGAACTGCTTTGATTAAGAAATA
TCCAAAACTTGAATCGGAGTTTGTCTATGGTGATTATAAAGTTTATGATGTTCGTAAAATGATTGCTAAG
TCTGAGCAAGAAATAGGCAAAGCAACCGCAAAATATTTCTTTTACTCTAATATCATGAACTTCTTCAAAA
CAGAAATTACACTTGCAAATGGAGAGATTCGCAAACGCCCTCTAATCGAAACTAATGGGGAAACTGGAGA
AATTGTCTGGGATAAAGGGCGAGATTTTGCCACAGTGCGCAAAGTATTGTCCATGCCCCAAGTCAATATT
GTCAAGAAAACAGAAGTACAGACAGGCGGATTCTCCAAGGAGTCAATTTTACCAAAAAGAAATTCGGACA
AGCTTATTGCTCGTAAAAAAGACTGGGATCCAAAAAAATATGGTGGTTTTGATAGTCCAACGGTAGCTTA
TTCAGTCCTAGTGGTTGCTAAGGTGGAAAAAGGGAAATCGAAGAAGTTAAAATCCGTTAAAGAGTTACTA
GGGATCACAATTATGGAAAGAAGTTCCTTTGAAAAAAATCCGATTGACTTTTTAGAAGCTAAAGGATATA
AGGAAGTTAAAAAAGACTTAATCATTAAACTACCTAAATATAGTCTTTTTGAGTTAGAAAACGGTCGTAA
ACGGATGCTGGCTAGTGCCGGAGAATTACAAAAAGGAAATGAGCTGGCTCTGCCAAGCAAATATGTGAAT
TTTTTATATTTAGCTAGTCATTATGAAAAGTTGAAGGGTAGTCCAGAAGATAACGAACAAAAACAATTGT
TTGTGGAGCAGCATAAGCATTATTTAGATGAGATTATTGAGCAAATCAGTGAATTTTCTAAGCGTGTTAT
TTTAGCAGATGCCAATTTAGATAAAGTTCTTAGTGCATATAACAAACATAGAGACAAACCAATACGTGAA
CAAGCAGAAAATATTATTCATTTATTTACGTTGACGAATCTTGGAGCTCCCGCTGCTTTTAAATATTTTG
ATACAACAATTGATCGTAAACGATATACGTCTACAAAAGAAGTTTTAGATGCCACTCTTATCCATCAATC
CATCACTGGTCTTTATGAAACACGCATTGATTTGAGTCAGCTAGGAGGTGACTAATAACATTGGAAGTGG
ATAACGGATCCGCGATCGCGGCGCGCCACCTGGTGGCCGGCCGGTACCACGCGTGCGCGCTGATCCGGCT
GCTAACAAAGCCCGAAAGGAAGCTGAGTTGGCTGCTGCCACCGCTGAGCAATAACTAGCATAACCCCTTG
GGGCCTCTAAACGGGTCTTGAGGGGTTTTTTGCTGAAAGGAGGAACTATATCCGGATATCCACAGGACGG
GTGTGGTCGCCATGATCGCGTAGTCGATAGTGGCTCCAAGTAGCGAAGCGAGCAGGACTGGGCGGCGGCC
AAAGCGGTCGGACAGTGCTCCGAGAACGGGTGCGCATAGAAATTGCATCAACGCATATAGCGCTAGCAGC
ACGCCATAGTGACTGGCGATGCTGTCGGAATGGACGATATCCCGCAAGAGGCCCGGCAGTACCGGCATAA
CCAAGCCTATGCCTACAGCATCCAGGGTGACGGTGCCGAGGATGACGATGAGCGCATTGTTAGATTTCAT
ACACGGTGCCTGACTGCGTTAGCAATTTAACTGTGATAAACTACCGCATTAAAGCTTATCGATGATAAGC
TGTCAAACATGAGAATTCTTGAAGACGAAAGGGCCTCGTGATACGCCTATTTTTATAGGTTAATGTCATG
ATAATAATGGTTTCTTAGACGTCAGGTGGCACTTTTCGGGGAAATGTGCGCGGAACCCCTATTTGTTTAT
TTTTCTAAATACATTCAAATATGTATCCGCTCATGAGACAATAACCCTGATAAATGCTTCAATAACATTG
AAAAAGGAAGAGTATGAGTATTCAACATTTCCGTGTCGCCCTTATTCCCTTTTTTGCGGCATTTTGCCTT
CCTGTTTTTGCTCACCCAGAAACGCTGGTGAAAGTAAAAGATGCTGAAGATCAGTTGGGTGCACGAGTGG
GTTACATCGAACTGGATCTCAACAGCGGTAAGATCCTTGAGAGTTTTCGCCCCGAAGAACGTTTTCCAAT
GATGAGCACTTTTAAAGTTCTGCTATGTGGCGCGGTATTATCCCGTGTTGACGCCGGGCAAGAGCAACTC
GGTCGCCGCATACACTATTCTCAGAATGACTTGGTTGAGTACTCACCAGTCACAGAAAAGCATCTTACGG
ATGGCATGACAGTAAGAGAATTATGCAGTGCTGCCATAACCATGAGTGATAACACTGCGGCCAACTTACT
TCTGACAACGATCGGAGGACCGAAGGAGCTAACCGCTTTTTTGCACAACATGGGGGATCATGTAACTCGC
CTTGATCGTTGGGAACCGGAGCTGAATGAAGCCATACCAAACGACGAGCGTGACACCACGATGCCTGCAG
CAATGGCAACAACGTTGCGCAAACTATTAACTGGCGAACTACTTACTCTAGCTTCCCGGCAACAATTAAT
AGACTGGATGGAGGCGGATAAAGTTGCAGGACCACTTCTGCGCTCGGCCCTTCCGGCTGGCTGGTTTATT
GCTGATAAATCTGGAGCCGGTGAGCGTGGGTCTCGCGGTATCATTGCAGCACTGGGGCCAGATGGTAAGC
CCTCCCGTATCGTAGTTATCTACACGACGGGGAGTCAGGCAACTATGGATGAACGAAATAGACAGATCGC
TGAGATAGGTGCCTCACTGATTAAGCATTGGTAACTGTCAGACCAAGTTTACTCATATATACTTTAGATT
GATTTAAAACTTCATTTTTAATTTAAAAGGATCTAGGTGAAGATCCTTTTTGATAATCTCATGACCAAAA
TCCCTTAACGTGAGTTTTCGTTCCACTGAGCGTCAGACCCCGTAGAAAAGATCAAAGGATCTTCTTGAGA
TCCTTTTTTTCTGCGCGTAATCTGCTGCTTGCAAACAAAAAAACCACCGCTACCAGCGGTGGTTTGTTTG
CCGGATCAAGAGCTACCAACTCTTTTTCCGAAGGTAACTGGCTTCAGCAGAGCGCAGATACCAAATACTG
TCCTTCTAGTGTAGCCGTAGTTAGGCCACCACTTCAAGAACTCTGTAGCACCGCCTACATACCTCGCTCT
GCTAATCCTGTTACCAGTGGCTGCTGCCAGTGGCGATAAGTCGTGTCTTACCGGGTTGGACTCAAGACGA
TAGTTACCGGATAAGGCGCAGCGGTCGGGCTGAACGGGGGGTTCGTGCACACAGCCCAGCTTGGAGCGAA
CGACCTACACCGAACTGAGATACCTACAGCGTGAGCTATGAGAAAGCGCCACGCTTCCCGAAGGGAGAAA
GGCGGACAGGTATCCGGTAAGCGGCAGGGTCGGAACAGGAGAGCGCACGAGGGAGCTTCCAGGGGGAAAC
GCCTGGTATCTTTATAGTCCTGTCGGGTTTCGCCACCTCTGACTTGAGCGTCGATTTTTGTGATGCTCGT
CAGGGGGGCGGAGCCTATGGAAAAACGCCAGCAACGCGGCCTTTTTACGGTTCCTGGCCTTTTGCTGGCC
TTTTGCTCACATGTTCTTTCCTGCGTTATCCCCTGATTCTGTGGATAACCGTATTACCGCCTTTGAGTGA
GCTGATACCGCTCGCCGCAGCCGAACGACCGAGCGCAGCGAGTCAGTGAGCGAGGAAGCGGAAGAGCGCC
TGATGCGGTATTTTCTCCTTACGCATCTGTGCGGTATTTCACACCGCAATGGTGCACTCTCAGTACAATC
TGCTCTGATGCCGCATAGTTAAGCCAGTATACACTCCGCTATCGCTACGTGACTGGGTCATGGCTGCGCC
CCGACACCCGCCAACACCCGCTGACGCGCCCTGACGGGCTTGTCTGCTCCCGGCATCCGCTTACAGACAA
GCTGTGACCGTCTCCGGGAGCTGCATGTGTCAGAGGTTTTCACCGTCATCACCGAAACGCGCGAGGCAGC
TGCGGTAAAGCTCATCAGCGTGGTCGTGAAGCGATTCACAGATGTCTGCCTGTTCATCCGCGTCCAGCTC
GTTGAGTTTCTCCAGAAGCGTTAATGTCTGGCTTCTGATAAAGCGGGCCATGTTAAGGGCGGTTTTTTCC
TGTTTGGTCACTGATGCCTCCGTGTAAGGGGGATTTCTGTTCATGGGGGTAATGATACCGATGAAACGAG
AGAGGATGCTCACGATACGGGTTACTGATGATGAACATGCCCGGTTACTGGAACGTTGTGAGGGTAAACA
ACTGGCGGTATGGATGCGGCGGGACCAGAGAAAAATCACTCAGGGTCAATGCCAGCGCTTCGTTAATACA
GATGTAGGTGTTCCACAGGGTAGCCAGCAGCATCCTGCGATGCAGATCCGGAACATAATGGTGCAGGGCG
CTGACTTCCGCGTTTCCAGACTTTACGAAACACGGAAACCGAAGACCATTCATGTTGTTGCTCAGGTCGC
AGACGTTTTGCAGCAGCAGTCGCTTCACGTTCGCTCGCGTATCGGTGATTCATTCTGCTAACCAGTAAGG
CAACCCCGCCAGCCTAGCCGGGTCCTCAACGACAGGAGCACGATCATGCGCACCCGTGGCCAGGACCCAA
CGCTGCCCGAGATGCGCCGCGTGCGGCTGCTGGAGATGGCGGACGCGATGGATATGTTCTGCCAAGGGTT
GGTTTGCGCATTCACAGTTCTCCGCAAGAATTGATTGGCTCCAATTCTTGGAGTGGTGAATCCGTTAGCG
AGGTGCCGCCGGCTTCCATTCAGGTCGAGGTGGCCCGGCTCCATGCACCGCGACGCAACGCGGGGAGGCA
GACAAGGTATAGGGCGGCGCCTACAATCCATGCCAACCCGTTCCATGTGCTCGCCGAGGCGGCATAAATC
GCCGTGACGATCAGCGGTCCAATGATCGAAGTTAGGCTGGTAAGAGCCGCGAGCGATCCTTGAAGCTGTC
CCTGATGGTCGTCATCTACCTGCCTGGACAGCATGGCCTGCAACGCGGGCATCCCGATGCCGCCGGAAGC
GAGAAGAATCATAATGGGGAAGGCCATCCAGCCTCGCGTCGCGAACGCCAGCAAGACGTAGCCCAGCGCG
TCGGCCGCCATGCCGGCGATAATGGCCTGCTTCTCGCCGAAACGTTTGGTGGCGGGACCAGTGACGAAGG
CTTGAGCGAGGGCGTGCAAGATTCCGAATACCGCAAGCGACAGGCCGATCATCGTCGCGCTCCAGCGAAA
GCGGTCCTCGCCGAAAATGACCCAGAGCGCTGCCGGCACCTGTCCTACGAGTTGCATGATAAAGAAGACA
GTCATAAGTGCGGCGACGATAGTCATGCCCCGCGCCCACCGGAAGGAGCTGACTGGGTTGAAGGCTCTCA
AGGGCATCGGTCGACGCTCTCCCTTATGCGACTCCTGCATTAGGAAGCAGCCCAGTAGTAGGT
Features (pLannotate 1.2.2; 17 found; start..end, strand, type, name):
    249..267     +  promoter       T7 promoter: promoter for bacteriophage T7 RNA polymerase
    356..378     +  RBS            RBS: efficient ribosome binding site from bacteriophage T7 gene 10 (Olins and Rangwala, 1989)
    398..427     +  CDS            10xHis: 10xHis affinity tag
    437..1537    +  CDS            MBP: maltose binding protein from E. coli; malE (mutated); This version of the gene does not encode a signal sequence, so MBP will remain in the cytosol.
   1592..1608    +  CDS            TEV site (fragment): tobacco etch virus (TEV) protease recognition and cleavage site
   1619..5723    +  CDS            Cas9 (fragment): Cas9 (Csn1) endonuclease from the Streptococcus pyogenes Type II CRISPR/Cas system generates RNA-guided double strand breaks in DNA
   5808..5857    +  CDS            SET1 (fragment): solubility-enhancement tag derived from T7 phage gene 10B
   5865..5912    +  terminator     T7 terminator: transcription terminator for bacteriophage T7 RNA polymerase
   5938..6230    -  CDS            TcR (fragment): tetracycline efflux protein; tet; confers resistance to tetracycline
   6278..6306    -  promoter       tet promoter: E. coli promoter for tetracycline efflux protein gene
   6419..6523    +  promoter       AmpR promoter: bla
   6524..7384    +  CDS            AmpR: β-lactamase; bla; confers resistance to ampicillin, carbenicillin, and related antibiotics
   7555..8143    +  rep_origin     ori: high-copy-number ColE1/pMB1/pBR322/pUC origin of replication
   8329..8468    -  misc_feature   bom: basis of mobility region from pBR322
   8570..8761    -  CDS            rop: Rop protein, which maintains plasmids at low copy number; rop
   8778..9158    +  CDS            YPB1_ECOLX: Protein predicted: Swiss-Prot protein existence level 4. From Escherichia coli.
   9400..227     -  CDS            TcR (fragment) (across the origin): tetracycline efflux protein; tet; confers resistance to tetracycline
