[The description below was written by a language model from this plasmid's Addgene catalogue record and pLannotate feature annotations shown in this document.]
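Description:
pJSC176 is a 10,073 bp bacterial expression plasmid built on the pCT10 backbone for producing a *Streptococcus pyogenes* Cas9 point mutant, Q926A, in *E. coli*. It is maintained through a ColE1/pMB1-type origin and selected with ampicillin via the β-lactamase gene and its native promoter. The backbone shows clear pBR322 ancestry. It retains the bom mobility region, the rop gene, and disrupted fragments of the tetracycline resistance gene with its promoter, and these fragments should not be expected to confer tetracycline resistance. The catalogue lists the plasmid as high copy, although the annotated rop gene is normally associated with reduced copy number.

The expression cassette is driven by a T7 promoter followed by the phage T7 gene 10 ribosome binding site, so expression requires a host that supplies T7 RNA polymerase. The open reading frame encodes an N-terminal 10xHis tag, a cytosolic maltose binding protein lacking its signal sequence, a TEV protease recognition site, and then the Cas9 coding sequence, and the cassette ends at a T7 terminator. This arrangement allows affinity capture through the His tag, with MBP often also improving solubility. TEV cleavage then removes both fusion partners to release near-native Cas9. A short match to a T7 gene 10B-derived solubility tag annotated just before the terminator is probably residual vector sequence rather than part of the fusion.

The insert was introduced by Gibson cloning. The plasmid belongs to a set of Cas9 variants made to study how the nuclease proofreads target DNA and discriminates against mismatches. It is suited to purifying recombinant Q926A protein for in vitro biochemical and biophysical assays.
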