Addgene plasmid #101206: pJSC176 - Bacterial expression plasmid for SpCas9 + Q926A variant
Purpose: Bacterial expression plasmid for SpCas9 + Q926A variant
Depositing lab: Jennifer Doudna & Keith Joung. Depositing organization: University of California, Berkeley. Publication: Enhanced proofreading governs CRISPR-Cas9 targeting accuracy. Chen JS, Dagdas YS, Kleinstiver BP, Welch MM, Sousa AA, Harrington LB, Sternberg SH, Joung JK, Yildiz A, Doudna JA. Nature. 2017 Sep 20. doi: 10.1038/nature24268. PubMed 28931002.
Backbone
  Vector backbone: pCT10
  Backbone manufacturer: Doudna lab
  Vector type: Bacterial Expression
Growth in bacteria
  Bacterial resistance: Ampicillin, 100 μg/mL
  Growth temperature: 37°C
  Growth strain: DH5alpha
  Copy number: High Copy
Gene/Insert
  Gene/Insert name: SpCas9 variant Q926A (alt name: Streptococcus pyogenes Cas9)
  Species: Streptococcus pyogenes
  Mutation: Q926A
  Promoter: T7
  Tag / fusion protein: 10x His (N terminal on backbone); MBP (N terminal on backbone); TEV site (N terminal on backbone)
  Cloning method: Gibson Cloning
  Sequencing primers: 5′ T7; 3′ T7-term
Terms and licenses: Academic/Nonprofit Terms; Industry Terms: Not Available to Industry
Depositor comments: Please visit https://www.biorxiv.org/content/early/2017/08/12/160036 for bioRxiv preprint.
How to cite: pJSC176 - Bacterial expression plasmid for SpCas9 + Q926A variant was a gift from Jennifer Doudna & Keith Joung (Addgene plasmid # 101206 ; http://n2t.net/addgene:101206 ; RRID:Addgene_101206)
